Addgene plasmid #53007: pHL 1158
Purpose: pLtetO-1:RhyB, pCon:DsrA, pCon:ompC::mCherry, pLlacO-1:sodB::gfp
Depositing lab: Han Lim. Depositing organization: University of California, Berkeley. Publication: Disruption of small RNA signaling caused by competition for Hfq. Hussein R, Lim HN. Proc Natl Acad Sci U S A. 2011 Jan 18;108(3):1110-5. doi: 10.1073/pnas.1010082108. Epub 2010 Dec 28. PubMed 21189298.
Backbone
  Vector backbone: unknown
  Backbone manufacturer: Lim lab
  Vector type: Bacterial Expression, Synthetic Biology
Growth in bacteria
  Bacterial resistance: Ampicillin, 100 μg/mL
  Growth temperature: 37°C
  Growth strain: DH5alpha
  Copy number: High Copy
Gene/Insert 1
  Gene/Insert name: RhyB sRNA
  Species: E.coli
  Promoter: pLtetO-1
  Cloning method: Unknown
  Sequencing primers: 5′ unknown; 3′ AspTerm ACTGCTCACAAGAAAAAAGGCACG
Gene/Insert 2
  Gene/Insert name: DsrA sRNA
  Species: E. coli
  Promoter: pCon
  Cloning method: Unknown
  Sequencing primers: 5′ unknown
Gene/Insert 3
  Gene/Insert name: ompC (alt name: target mRNA)
  Species: E. coli
  Mutation: contains -81 to +36 relative to start codon
  Promoter: pCon
  Tag / fusion protein: mCherry (C terminal on insert)
  Cloning method: Unknown
  Sequencing primers: 5′ unknown; 3′ mCherry-R
Gene/Insert 4
  Gene/Insert name: sodB
  Species: E.coli
  Mutation: contains -56 to +141 relative to start codon
  Promoter: pLlacO-1
  Tag / fusion protein: gfp (C terminal on insert)
  Cloning method: Unknown
  Sequencing primers: 5′ unknown; 3′ GFP-R
Terms and licenses: Academic/Nonprofit Terms; Industry Terms: Not Available to Industry
How to cite: pHL 1158 was a gift from Han Lim (Addgene plasmid # 53007 ; http://n2t.net/addgene:53007 ; RRID:Addgene_53007)
