[The description below was written by a language model from this plasmid's Addgene catalogue record.]
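Description:
pHL 1158 is a high-copy bacterial expression and synthetic-biology plasmid for use in E. coli, selected with ampicillin. The backbone is recorded only as an in-house construction of unknown identity. No feature table accompanies the entry, so the origin of replication, terminators and the arrangement of the cassettes are not stated.

The plasmid carries four expression units that together form a two-sRNA, two-target reporter system. The E. coli small RNA RyhB (spelled "RhyB" in the record) is placed under pLtetO-1, a Tet-repressor-controlled promoter that can be induced with tetracycline analogues in TetR-expressing hosts. A second E. coli sRNA, DsrA, is transcribed from a promoter designated pCon, presumably constitutive. Two target-mRNA reporters are also present. A fragment of ompC spanning -81 to +36 relative to the start codon is fused at its C-terminal end to mCherry and driven by pCon. A fragment of sodB spanning -56 to +141 is fused to gfp and driven by pLlacO-1, a LacI-repressed, IPTG-responsive promoter. Each fragment retains the 5′ untranslated region and early coding sequence, where sRNAs typically base-pair, so fluorescence reports post-transcriptional regulation of that target. sodB is a well-known RyhB target; the record does not say which sRNA, if any, is meant to act on the ompC fusion.

According to the associated publication title, the construct was used to study how competition for the RNA chaperone Hfq disrupts small RNA signalling. Independent control of RyhB and of the sodB reporter, alongside constant DsrA expression, fits that purpose by allowing one sRNA's silencing activity to be measured in the presence of another.
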