>Addgene plasmid #53007 | pHL 1158 | addgene partial sequence | sequence record 84018 | mCherry-R 5'-TTGGTCACCTTCAGCTTGG-3'
TGAACTCCTTGATGATGGCCATGTTATCCTCCTCGCCCTTGCTCACCATTTTTTTTCCTCCTTANCATGC
TAGCTGGGACCAGGAGGGACAGTACTTTAACTTTCATGTTATTAACCCTCTGTTATATGCCTTTATTTGC
TTTTTTATGC
