>Addgene plasmid #53007 | pHL 1158 | addgene partial sequence | sequence record 84102 | GFP-R 5'-CCATCTAATTCAACAAGAATTGGGACAAC-3'
ACGCATGCTCGCGGTACCTTTAATCAGGTTGTTCAGGTTAGTGACATAAGTCTGATGGTGCTTGCCGTAG
TGATACTCGATGGTTTCCGCAGAAATGTGCGGTGCCAGAGCATCTTTAGCATATGGTAGTGCAGGTAATT
CGAATGACATTGCTACTCTCCTTTATTATTAATTTGCATACGTACAATAGCCTTATTGTGCGTATGGTCG
ACAGTATCTTGTTATCCGCTCACAATGTCAATGTTATCCGCTCACATTTATGACGTCAGGTGGCACTTTT
CGGGGAAATGTGCGCGGAACCCCTATTTGTTTATTTTTCTAAATACATTCAAATATGTATCCGCTCATGA
GACAATAACCCTGATAAATGCTTCAATAATATTGAAAAAGGAAGAGTATGAGTATTCAACATTTCCGTGT
CGCCCTTATTCCCTTTTTTGCGGCATTTTGCCTTCCTGTTTTTGCTCACCCAGAAACGCTGGTGAAAGTA
AAAGATGCTGAAGATCAGTTGGGTGCACGAGTGGGTTACATCGAACTGGATCTCAACAGCGGTAAGATCC
TTGAGAGTTTTCGCCCCGAAGAACGTTTTCCAATGATGAGCACTTTTAAAGTTCTGCTATGTGGCGCGGT
ATTATCCCGTATTGACGCCGGGCAAGAGCAACTCGGTCGCCGCATACACTATTCTCAGAATGACTTGGTT
GAGTACTCACCAGTCACAGAAAAGCATCTTACGGATGGCATGACAGTAAGAGAATTATGCAGTGCTGCCA
TAACCATGAGTGATAACACTGCGGCCAACTTACTTCTGACAACGATCGGAGGACCGAAGGAGCTAACCGC
TT
